Addgene plasmid #248145: pAvA139
Purpose: mutated LuxR transcriptional activator for expression in yeast: fused with Gal4 activation domain with 'gen1' mutations
Depositing lab: Emil Jensen. Depositing organization: Danmarks Tekniske Universitet. Publication: Engineering N-acyl-homoserine lactone-based quorum-sensing circuit for dynamic regulatory control in Saccharomyces cerevisiae. van Aalst ACA, Holtz M, Lyskjaer Jensen M, Schroder T, Crocoll C, Poborsky M, Damgaard Jensen E, Krogh Jensen M. Commun Biol. 2025 Nov 27. doi: 10.1038/s42003-025-09163-9. PubMed 41310402.
Backbone
  Vector backbone: pCfB3035
  Backbone size w/o insert (bp): 4405
  Vector type: Yeast Expression ; integration vector
Growth in bacteria
  Bacterial resistance: Ampicillin, 100 μg/mL
  Growth temperature: 37°C
  Growth strain: DH5alpha
  Copy number: High Copy
Gene/Insert
  Gene/Insert name: luxR (gen1 mutations)
  Species: Vibrio fischeri
  Insert size (bp): 1125
  Mutation: Gal4_AD: N24K, P41 (CCA→CCG), N46D, T92S, V98 (GTA→GTT), K114E. LuxR: N5D, V36 (GTT→GTC), N86I, S164Y, D182 (GAT→GAC)
  Promoter: pPGK1
  Tag / fusion protein: Gal4 activation domain; nuclear localization signal
  Cloning method: Other
  Sequencing primers: 5′ gtacaggatacgctaattgc; 3′ acacgcctgttacttcttgc
Resource information
  A portion of this plasmid was derived from a plasmid made by: Original coding sequence of luxR was derived from Addgene plasmid #165971, which we fused with Gal4_AD and subjected to mutagenesis and selected this variant.
Terms and licenses: Academic/Nonprofit Terms; Industry Terms: Not Available to Industry
Depositor comments: Please visit https://doi.org/10.21203/rs.3.rs-6620198/v1 for Research Square preprint.
How to cite: pAvA139 was a gift from Emil Jensen (Addgene plasmid # 248145 ; http://n2t.net/addgene:248145 ; RRID:Addgene_248145)
