[The description below was written by a language model from this plasmid's Addgene catalogue record and pLannotate feature annotations shown in this document.]
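Description:
pAvA139 is a yeast expression and genomic integration vector built on the pCfB3035 backbone, carrying an engineered version of the LuxR quorum-sensing regulator from Vibrio (Aliivibrio) fischeri for use in Saccharomyces cerevisiae. In E. coli it is maintained at high copy through a ColE1/pUC-type origin and selected with ampicillin via the β-lactamase gene. The record names no yeast replication origin, which fits its description as an integration vector. It also does not specify a yeast selection marker or the target locus. The annotation detects a fragment matching yeast ADP1, which may be part of a homology region, and two minimal FRT sites flanking the central region. What these FRT sites are for is not stated. Short fragments of KanR, lacZα and the rrnB terminators, a 5S rRNA sequence and a T7 promoter appear to be backbone remnants.

The payload is a single fusion open reading frame, listed as driven by the constitutive PGK1 promoter (not itself called in the feature table) and closed by the ADH1 terminator. It consists of the GAL4 activation domain, an SV40 nuclear localization signal and LuxR. LuxR binds an N-acyl-homoserine lactone autoinducer. Fusing it to a eukaryotic activation domain with nuclear targeting is meant to turn it into an AHL-responsive transcriptional activator in yeast.

This "gen1" variant was obtained by mutagenesis and selection of the parental fusion. It carries substitutions in the activation domain (N24K, N46D, T92S, K114E) and in LuxR (N5D, N86I, S164Y), plus several silent codon changes. The construct belongs to a set of parts for building AHL-based quorum-sensing circuits for dynamic regulatory control in S. cerevisiae.
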