Features (pLannotate 1.2.2; 17 found; start..end, strand, type, name):
    862..958     -  promoter       AmpR promoter (fragment): bla
    988..1012    -  CDS            KanR (fragment): aminoglycoside phosphotransferase; aph(3')-Ia; confers resistance to kanamycin
   1041..1156    +  ncRNA          5S rRNA: Accession: RF00001 - 5S ribosomal RNA
   1160..1200    +  terminator     rrnB T1 terminator (fragment): transcription terminator T1 from the E. coli rrnB gene
   1244..1277    +  protein_bind   FRT (minimal): supports FLP-mediated excision but not integration (Turan and Bode, 2011) FLP recombinase from the Saccharomyces cerevisiae 2μ plasmid
   1882..2013    -  CDS            ADP1 (fragment): ADP1_YEAST - Experimental evidence at protein level: Swiss-Prot protein existence level 1. From Saccharomyces cerevisiae (strain ATCC 204508 / S288c) (Baker's yeast).
   2904..3245    +  CDS            GAL4 activation domain: activation domain of the GAL4 transcriptional activator; Saccharomyces cerevisiae GAL4 (truncated)
   3255..3274    +  CDS            SV40 NLS (fragment): nuclear localization signal of SV40 (simian virus 40) large T antigen
   3279..4022    +  CDS            luxR: LUXR_ALIFS - Experimental evidence at protein level: Swiss-Prot protein existence level 1. Transcriptional activator of the bioluminescence operon. Binds to the OHHL autoinducer. From Aliivibrio fischeri (Vibrio fischeri).
   4064..4229    +  terminator     ADH1 terminator: S. cerevisiae ADH1; transcription terminator for the S. cerevisiae alcohol dehydrogenase 1 (ADH1) gene
   4256..4274    -  promoter       T7 promoter: promoter for bacteriophage T7 RNA polymerase
   4282..4333    +  CDS            lacZα (fragment): LacZα fragment of β-galactosidase; lacZ fragment
   4849..4882    -  protein_bind   FRT (minimal): supports FLP-mediated excision but not integration (Turan and Bode, 2011) FLP recombinase from the Saccharomyces cerevisiae 2μ plasmid
   5352..5371    +  CDS            lacZα (fragment): LacZα fragment of β-galactosidase; lacZ fragment
   5396..5413    -  terminator     rrnB T2 terminator (fragment): transcription terminator T2 from the E. coli rrnB gene
   5638..6226    -  rep_origin     ori: high-copy-number ColE1/pMB1/pBR322/pUC origin of replication
   6348..859     -  CDS            AmpR (across the origin): β-lactamase; bla; confers resistance to ampicillin, carbenicillin, and related antibiotics
>Addgene plasmid #248145 | pAvA139 | addgene full sequence | sequence record 497174 | Addgene NGS Result
ACCAATGCTTAATCAGTGAGGCACCTATCTCAGCGATCTGTCTATTTCGTTCATCCATAGTTGCCTGACT
CCCCGTCGTGTAGATAACTACGATACGGGAGGGCTTACCATCTGGCCCCAGCGCTGCGATGATACCGCGA
GAACCACGCTCACCGGCTCCGGATTTATCAGCAATAAACCAGCCAGCCGGAAGGGCCGAGCGCAGAAGTG
GTCCTGCAACTTTATCCGCCTCCATCCAGTCTATTAATTGTTGCCGGGAAGCTAGAGTAAGTAGTTCGCC
AGTTAATAGTTTGCGCAACGTTGTTGCCATCGCTACAGGCATCGTGGTGTCACGCTCGTCGTTTGGTATG
GCTTCATTCAGCTCCGGTTCCCAACGATCAAGGCGAGTTACATGATCCCCCATGTTGTGCAAAAAAGCGG
TTAGCTCCTTCGGTCCTCCGATCGTTGTCAGAAGTAAGTTGGCCGCAGTGTTATCACTCATGGTTATGGC
AGCACTGCATAATTCTCTTACTGTCATGCCATCCGTAAGATGCTTTTCTGTGACTGGTGAGTACTCAACC
AAGTCATTCTGAGAATAGTGTATGCGGCGACCGAGTTGCTCTTGCCCGGCGTCAATACGGGATAATACCG
CGCCACATAGCAGAACTTTAAAAGTGCTCATCATTGGAAAACGTTCTTCGGGGCGAAAACTCTCAAGGAT
CTTACCGCTGTTGAGATCCAGTTCGATGTAACCCACTCGTGCACCCAACTGATCTTCAGCATCTTTTACT
TTCACCAGCGTTTCTGGGTGAGCAAAAACAGGAAGGCAAAATGCCGCAAAAAAGGGAATAAGGGCGACAC
GGAAATGTTGAATACTCATATTCTTCCTTTTTCAATATTATTGAAGCATTTATCAGGGTTATTGTCTCAT
GAGCGGATACATATTTGAATGTATTTAGAAAAATAAACAAATAGGGGTCAGTGTTACAACCAATTAACCA
ATTCTGAACATTATCGCGAGCCCATTTATACCTGAATATGGCTCATAACACCCCTTGTTTGCCTGGCGGC
AGTAGCGCGGTGGTCCCACCTGACCCCATGCCGAACTCAGAAGTGAAACGCCGTAGCGCCGATGGTAGTG
TGGGGACTCCCCATGCGAGAGTAGGGAACTGCCAGGCATCAAATAAAACGAAAGGCTCAGTCGAAAGACT
GGGCCTTTCGCCCGGGCTAATTATGGGGTGTCGCCCTTATTCGACTCTATAGTGAAGTTCCTATTCTCTA
GAAAGTATAGGAACTTCTGAAGTGGGGATTTAAATGCGGCCGCGCTGAGGGTTTAATCCCAAAGCTAAGA
GTCCCATTTTATTCTTCTATATGTATATTTTCGATACTCTAAACCACCCTACAATGTAGCCCTATACTAA
ATCTGCTCAATTTTCAGCTTCTACAAGTGACTCGAGGCCACGTGGAAAGATCCAACTACTCCAGCACAAC
GATTCAATATAATCGATTGCTCCACTCATAAGAGGCAAGAACAAGCTTCAACTTTTGGTAAGCCGCCGTT
TATAAACAGGGAAGATGTCCTTTGTCAAGGGAGGCACAGAGCATGGCCAATTTGGCAAATTGCAGGTTTT
TCTGAGTGAAAAATGAAAAAGCATTGTAGTAGAGTCGGCTCACTGAAAAACCGGGGAGGACGAAAAGGTT
TCCAGCCACAGTTGTAGTCACGTGCGCGCCATGCTGACTAATGGCAGCCGTCGTTGGGCAGAAGAGAATT
AGTATGGTACAGGATACGCTAATTGCGCTCCAACTACCAAGGTTGTTGAGGGAACACTGGGGCAATAGGC
TGTCGCCATTCAAGAGCAGATTAAGTCCTCAGCGAGCTCGCATGGAATGCGTGCGATAGTGCGATAGACG
CGAATTTTTCGAAGAAGTACCTTCAAAGAATGGGGTCTTATCTTGTTTTGCAAGTACCACTGAGCAGGAT
AATAATAGAAATGATAATATACTATAGTAGAGATAACGTCGATGACTTCCCATACTGTAATTGCTTTTAG
TTGTGTATTTTTAGTGTGCAAGTTTCTGTAAATCGATTAATTTTTTTTTCTTTCCTCTTTTTATTAACCT
TAATTTTTATTTTAGATTCCTGACTTCAACTCAAGACGCACAGATATTATAACATCTGCATAATAGGCAT
TTGCAAGAATTACTCGTGAGTAAGGAAAGAGTGAGGAACTATCGCATACCTGCATTTAAAGATGCCGATT
TGGGCGCGAATCCTTTATTTTGGCTTCACCCTCATACTATTATCAGGGCCAGAAAAAGGAAGTGTTTCCC
TCCTTCTTGAATTGATGTTACCCTCATAAAGCACGTGGCCTCTTATCGAGAAAGAAATTACCGTCGCTCG
TGATTTGTTTGCAAAAAGAACAAAACTGAAAAAACCCAGACACGCTCGACTTCCTGTCTTCCTATTGATT
GCAGCTTCCAATTTCGTCACACAACAAGGTCCTAGCGACGGCTCACAGGTTTTGTAACAAGCAATCGAAG
GTTCTGGAATGGCGGGAAAGGGTTTAGTACCACATGCTATGATGCCCACTGTGATCTCCAGAGCAAAGTT
CGTTCGATCGTACTGTTACTCTCTCTCTTTCAAACAGAATTGTCCGAATCGTGTGACAACAACAGCCTGT
TCTCACACACTCTTTTCTTCTAACCAAGGGGGTGGTTTAGTTTAGTAGAACCTCGTGAAACTTACATTTA
CATATATATAAACTTGCATAAATTGGTCAATGCAAGAAATACATATTTGGTCTTTTCTAATTCGTAGTTT
TTCAAGTTCTTAGATGCTTTCTTTTTCTCTTTTTTACAGATCATCAAGGAAGTAATTATCTACTTTTTAC
AACAAATATAAAACAACCTGCACTAAAACAATGGCCAATTTTAATCAAAGTGGGAATATTGCTGATAGCT
CATTGTCCTTCACTTTCACTAACAGTAGCAAAGGTCCGAACCTCATAACAACTCAAACAAATTCTCAAGC
GCTTTCACAACCGATTGCCTCCTCTGACGTTCATGATAACTTCATGAATAATGAAATCACGGCTAGTAAA
ATTGATGATGGTAATAATTCAAAACCACTGTCACCTGGTTGGACGGACCAAACTGCGTATAACGCGTTTG
GAATCACTACAGGGATGTTTAATTCCACTACAATGGATGATGTTTATAACTATCTATTCGATGATGAAGA
TACCCCACCAAACCCAAAAGAAGAGCCAGGTCCACCAAAAAAGAAGAGAAAGGTTGAAAACATCGACGCT
GATGACACCTACAGAATCATCAACAAGATTAAGGCTTGCAGGTCTAACAACGATATTAACCAGTGTTTGT
CCGACATGACCAAGATGGTCCATTGCGAATATTACTTGTTGGCCATCATCTACCCACACTCTATGGTTAA
GTCCGACATTTCCATTTTGGACAACTACCCAAAAAAATGGCGTCAGTATTACGATGATGCCAACTTGATT
AAGTACGACCCAATCGTTGATTACTCCATCTCTAATCATTCTCCCATCAACTGGAACATCTTCGAAAACA
ATGCCGTCAACAAAAAGTCCCCAAACGTTATCAAAGAAGCTAAGACCTATGGTTTGATTACCGGTTTTTC
TTTCCCAATTCATACCGCTAACAATGGTTTCGGTATGTTGTCTTTTGCCCACTCTGAAAAGGATAACTAC
ATCGACTCATTATTCTTGCATGCCTGCATGAACATTCCATTGATAGTTCCATATCTGGTCGATAACTATA
GGAAGATTAACATTGCCAACAACAAGTCCAACAACGACTTGACCAAAAGGGAAAAAGAATGTTTGGCTTG
GGCTTGCGAAGGTAAATCTTCTAGGGATATTTCCAAGATTTTGGGTTGCTCTGAAAGAACCGTTACTTTC
CATTTGACTAACGCCCAAATGAAGTTGAACACTACCAACAGATGCCAGTCTATTTCTAAGGCTATTTTGA
CCGGTGCTATTGATTGTCCATACTTTAAGAATTAAAGGACAGATGTAGATACGTTGTTGACACTTCTAAA
TAAGCGAATTTCTTATGATTTATGATTTTTATTATTAAATAAGTTATAAAAAAAATAAGTGTATACAAAT
TTTAAAGTGACTCTTAGGTTTTAAAACGAAAATTCTTATTCTTGAGTAACTCTTTCCTGTAGGTCAGGTT
GCTTTCTCAGGTATAGCATGAGGTCGCTCACCGCGTTATCGCGTACCCAATTCGCCCTATAGTGAGTCGT
ATTACGCGCGCTCACTGGCCGTCGTTTTACAACGTCGTGACTGGGAAAACCCTGGCGTTACCCCTGCAGG
ACTAGTGCTGAGGCATTAATACATGGGAAGATTCGCTTTTTTTTTTTGAATTACAATAGTATGTCTGATG
TCTGCAAGAAGTAACAGGCGTGTGCACAAGAATACGTGTGTGTGCGTAAGCGTATGCACTGGTGGCATAA
CTTATCTAAGAAGTATATATCACTGACATAGAAATGTAGATATACAGGTATTTTTCTCGATAATCGATAA
AAATCTCGTCGCGCTGAACCAAACTTGGTGGTTACGGAGAGTTTTTCTCTCATCATTACTGTCTTTCGCA
TTGATTTCCCCTTTGACCGATAAAATCCCTTGGATTCATAAGATTAAACAAAGAGGTGATCAAAGAGAAC
CCTGTGAAAGTTTATGTTTATAACCGGGCATAAAGTGAACTAGACACTTTCAAGAAGCCAACCAAAGCAT
GAGTAACGAAGCTTACCAGCATGATCATACCGTAAATCCTCACCAGATTAAGACCTCAGCGCGGCCGCAA
ATTTAAATAAAATGAAGTGAAGTTCCTATACTTTCTAGAGAATAGGAACTTCTATAGTGAGTCGAATAAG
GGCGACACAAAATTTATTCTAAATGCATAATAAATACTGATAACATCTTATAGTTTGTATTATATTTTGT
ATTATCGTTGACATGTATAATTTTGATATCAAAAACTGATTTTCCCTTTATTATTTTCGAGATTTATTTT
CTTAATTCTCTTTAACAAACTAGAAATATTGTATATACAAAAAATCATAAATAATAGATGAATAGTTTAA
TTATAGGTGTTCATCAATCGAAAAAGCAACGTATCTTATTTAAAGTGCGTTGCTTTTTTCTCATTTATAA
GGTTAAATAATTCTCATATATCAAGCAAAGTGACAGGCGCCCTTAAATATTCTGACAAATGCTCTTTCCC
TAAACTCCCCCCATAAAAAAACCCGCCGAAGCGGGTTTTTACGTTATTTGCGGATTAACGATTACTCGTT
ATCAGAACCGCCCAGGGGGCCCGAGCTTAAGACTGGCCGTCGTTTTACAACACAGAAAGAGTTTGTAGAA
ACGCAAAAAGGCCATCCGTCAGGGGCCTTCTGCTTAGTTTGATGCCTGGCAGTTCCCTACTCTCGCCTTC
CGCTTCCTCGCTCACTGACTCGCTGCGCTCGGTCGTTCGGCTGCGGCGAGCGGTATCAGCTCACTCAAAG
GCGGTAATACGGTTATCCACAGAATCAGGGGATAACGCAGGAAAGAACATGTGAGCAAAAGGCCAGCAAA
AGGCCAGGAACCGTAAAAAGGCCGCGTTGCTGGCGTTTTTCCATAGGCTCCGCCCCCCTGACGAGCATCA
CAAAAATCGACGCTCAAGTCAGAGGTGGCGAAACCCGACAGGACTATAAAGATACCAGGCGTTTCCCCCT
GGAAGCTCCCTCGTGCGCTCTCCTGTTCCGACCCTGCCGCTTACCGGATACCTGTCCGCCTTTCTCCCTT
CGGGAAGCGTGGCGCTTTCTCATAGCTCACGCTGTAGGTATCTCAGTTCGGTGTAGGTCGTTCGCTCCAA
GCTGGGCTGTGTGCACGAACCCCCCGTTCAGCCCGACCGCTGCGCCTTATCCGGTAACTATCGTCTTGAG
TCCAACCCGGTAAGACACGACTTATCGCCACTGGCAGCAGCCACTGGTAACAGGATTAGCAGAGCGAGGT
ATGTAGGCGGTGCTACAGAGTTCTTGAAGTGGTGGGCTAACTACGGCTACACTAGAAGAACAGTATTTGG
TATCTGCGCTCTGCTGAAGCCAGTTACCTTCGGAAAAAGAGTTGGTAGCTCTTGATCCGGCAAACAAACC
ACCGCTGGTAGCGGTGGTTTTTTTGTTTGCAAGCAGCAGATTACGCGCAGAAAAAAAGGATCTCAAGAAG
ATCCTTTGATCTTTTCTACGGGGTCTGACGCTCAGTGGAACGACGCGCGCGTAACTCACGTTAAGGGATT
TTGGTCATGAGCTTGCGCCGTCCCGTCAAGTCAGCGTAATGCTCTGCTT
